Addgene plasmid #1351: pPS2348
Depositing lab: Pamela Silver. Depositing organization: Dana-Farber Cancer Institute. Publication: The conserved npl4 protein complex mediates proteasome-dependent membrane-bound transcription factor activation. Hitchcock AL, Krebber H, Frietze S, Lin A, Latterich M, Silver PA. Mol Biol Cell 2001 Oct;12(10):3226-41. 10.1091/mbc.12.10.3226 PubMed 11598205.
Backbone
  Vector backbone: pPS808
  Vector type: Yeast Expression
  Selectable markers: URA3
Growth in bacteria
  Bacterial resistance: Ampicillin, 100 μg/mL
  Growth temperature: 37°C
  Growth strain: DH5alpha
  Copy number: High Copy
Gene/Insert
  Gene/Insert name: SPT23
  Species: S. cerevisiae (budding yeast)
  Entrez Gene: SPT23
  Tag / fusion protein: GFP (N terminal on backbone)
  Cloning method: Restriction Enzyme; 5′ cloning site SphI (not destroyed); 3′ cloning site SalI (destroyed during cloning)
  Sequencing primers: 5′ M13R
Terms and licenses: Academic/Nonprofit Terms; Industry Terms: Not Available to Industry
Depositor comments: Expresses both the unprocessed and processed forms of Spt23. pPS808 (or pCGF-1a) is YEp352-derived vector with GAL1 promoter (EcoRI/XbaI fragment), GFP (BglII/BamHI fragment), and 2 micron ori.
How to cite: pPS2348 was a gift from Pamela Silver (Addgene plasmid # 1351 ; http://n2t.net/addgene:1351 ; RRID:Addgene_1351)
