[The description below was written by a language model from this plasmid's Addgene catalogue record.]
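Description:
pPS2348 is a yeast expression plasmid that produces the Saccharomyces cerevisiae protein Spt23 as an N-terminal GFP fusion. It is built on pPS808 (also called pCGF-1a), a YEp352-derived shuttle vector that carries the galactose-inducible GAL1 promoter, a GFP coding segment and a 2 micron origin of replication. The 2 micron origin supports episomal, multicopy maintenance in budding yeast, where the plasmid is selected through the URA3 auxotrophic marker in ura3 strains. In E. coli it is propagated as a high-copy plasmid under ampicillin selection. The SPT23 coding sequence was inserted by restriction cloning between SphI and SalI sites, with the SphI site retained and the SalI site destroyed, so that the GFP supplied by the backbone is fused to the amino terminus of Spt23.

Expression of GFP-Spt23 is driven by the GAL1 promoter, so it can be switched on with galactose and kept off in glucose. The depositor notes that the construct yields both the unprocessed and the processed forms of Spt23. Because the tag sits at the N terminus, both species should remain detectable by GFP fluorescence or anti-GFP immunoblotting, assuming processing releases the amino-terminal portion. The associated publication concerns proteasome-dependent activation of membrane-bound transcription factors mediated by the Npl4 protein complex. The plasmid is therefore suited to following Spt23 processing and localization in wild-type and mutant yeast. No feature table or annotated sequence accompanies the record, so the terminator and the exact fusion junctions are not stated.
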