>Addgene plasmid #1351 | pPS2348 | addgene partial sequence | sequence record 126692 | GAL1 5'-AATATACCTCTATACTTTAACGTC-3'
GAGTAAGGAGAAGAACTCTTCACTGGAGTTGTCCCAATTCTTGTTGAATTAGATGGTGATGTTAATGGGC
ACAAATTTTCTGTCAGTGGAGAGGGTGAAGGTGATGCAACATACGGAAAACTTACCCTTAAATTTATTTG
CACTACTGGAAAACTACCTGTTCCATGGCCAACACTTGTCACTACTTTCTCTTATGGTGTTCAATGCTTT
TCAAGATACCCGGATCATATGAAACGGCATGACTTTTTCAAGAGTGCCATGCCCGAAGGTTATGTACAGG
AAAGAACTATATTTTTCAAAGATGACGGGAACTACAAGACACGTGCTGAAGTCAAGTTTGAAGGTGATAC
CCTTGTTAATAGAATCGAGTTAAAAGGTATTGATTTTAAAGAAGATGGAAACATTCTTGGACACAAATTG
GAATACAACTATAACTCACACAATGTATACATCATGGCAGACAAACAAAAGAATGGAATCAAAGTTAACT
TCAAAATTAGACACAACATTGAAGATGGAAGCGTTCAACTAGCAGACCATTATCAACAAAATACTCCAAT
TGGCGATGGCCCTGTCCTTTTACCAGACAACCATTACCTGTCCACACAATCTGCCCTTTCGAAAGATCCC
AACGAAAAGAGAGACCACATGGTCCTTCTTGAGTTTGTAACAGCTGCTGGGATTACACATGGCATGGATG
AACTATACAAAGGATCCACTAGTTCTAGAGTCGAGATGATGAGTGGCACAGGAAACGTTTCCTCGATGCT
CCACAGCTATAGCGCCAACATACAGCACAACGATGGCTCTCCGGACTTGGATTTACTAGAATCAGAATTA
CTGGATATTGCTCTGCTCAACTCTGGGTCCTCTCTGCAAGACCCTGGTTTATTGAGTCTGAACCAAGAGA
AAATGATAACAGCAGGTACTACTACACCAGGTAAGGAAGATGAAGGGGAGCTCAGGGATGACATCGCATC
TTTGCAAGGATTGCTTGATCGACACGTTCAATTTGGCAGAAAGCTACCTCTGAGGACGCCATACGCGAAT
CCACTGGATTTTATCAACATTAACCCGCAGTCCCTTCCATTGTCTCTAGAAATTATTGGGTTGCCGAAGG
TTTCTAGGGTGGA
