>Addgene plasmid #1351 | pPS2348 | addgene partial sequence | sequence record 126694 | GFP-F 5'-GGTCCTTCTTGAGTTTGTAAC-3'
ATGAACTATACAAAGGATCCACTAGTTCTAGAGTCGAGATGATGAGTGGCACAGGAAACGTTTCCTCGAT
GCTCCACAGCTATAGCGCCAACATACAGCACAACGATGGCTCTCCGGACTTGGATTTACTAGAATCAGAA
TTACTGGATATTGCTCTGCTCAACTCTGGGTCCTCTCTGCAAGACCCTGGTTTATTGAGTCTGAACCAAG
AGAAAATGATAACAGCAGGTACTACTACACCAGGTAAGGAAGATGAAGGGGAGCTCAGGGATGACATCGC
ATCTTTGCAAGGATTGCTTGATCGACACGTTCAATTTGGCAGAAAGCTACCTCTGAGGACGCCATACGCG
AATCCACTGGATTTTATCAACATTAACCCGCAGTCCCTTCCATTGTCTCTAGAAATTATTGGGTTGCCGA
AGGTTTCTAGGGTGGAAACTCAGATGAAGCTGAGTTTTCGGATTAGAAACGCACATGCAAGAAAAAACTT
CTTTATTCATCTGCCCTCTGATTGTATAGCGAAGGACAAGTTTTTCACCAGCTCGGACGATCCCACCAAC
TTGACAATACCCAATAGGGACATCAACGAAAGGACTCTTTTCTTGGACGCCTTTCTTTTGTGTGCATCTA
ACAACAATAGCAACAACTTCAAGCAGACCTATGTTTGTAATAGATGTATCAACAGGGAAAAAAGAAGAGC
GTCGAGAAGAAAGTCTGGGTTGAACGACAACTCCATCTGGCAAAATAACGAAAACAAAAGAGCAATCATA
TTCAATAGTAAACAACTTTTCATCATT
