>Addgene plasmid #1351 | pPS2348 | addgene partial sequence | sequence record 126699 | M13pUC-Rev 5'-AGCGGATAACAATTTCACACAGG-3'
ATTACGAATTCGACGGGTTATCAGCAACAACACAGTCATATCCATTCTCAATTAGCTCTACCACAGCTGT
GTTGAACCAATGTATCCAGCACCACCTGTAACCAAAACAATTTTAGAAGTACTTTCACTTTGTAACTGAG
CTGTCATTTATATTGAATTTTCAAAAATTCTTACTTTTTTTTTGGATGGACGCAAAGAAGTTTAATAATC
ATATTACATGGCATTACCACCATATACATATCCATATACATATCCATATCTAATCTTACTTATATGTTGT
GGAAATGTAAAGAGCCCCATTATCTTAGCCTAAAAAAACCTTCTCTTTGGAACTTTCAGTAATACGCTTA
ACTGCTCATTGCTATATTGAAGTACGGATTAGAAGCCGCCGAGCGGGTGACAGCCCTCCGAAGGAAGACT
CTCCTCCGTGCGTCCTCGTCTTCACCGGTCGCGTTCCTGAAACGCAGATGTGCCTCGCGCCGCACTGCTC
CGAACAATAAAGATTCTACAATACTAGCTTTTATGGTTATGAAGAGGAAAAATTGGCAGTAACCTGGCCC
CACAAACCTTCAAATGAACGAATCAAATTAACAACCATAGGATGATAATGCGATTAGTTTTTTAGCCTTA
TTTCTGGGGTAATTAATCAGCGAAGCGATGATTTTTGATCTATTAACAGATATATAAATGCAAAAACTGC
ATAACCACTTTAACTAATACTTTCAACATTTTCGGTTTGTATTACTTCTTATTCAAATGTAATAAAAGTA
TCAACAAAAAATTGTTAATATACCTCTATACTTTAACGTCAAGGAGAAAAAACCCCGGATCTATGAGTAA
AGGAGAAGAACTCTTCACTGGAGTTGTCCCCAATTCTTGTTGAATTAGATGGTGGATGTTAATGGGCACA
AATTTTCTGTCAGTGGAGAGGGTGAAGGTGATGCAACATACGGGAAAACTTACCCCTTAAATTTTAATTG
GCACTACTGGAAAAACTACCTGGTTCCATGGCCAACACTTGTCACTACTTTCTCTTATGGGGGTTCAATG
CTTTTTCAAGATACTCGGGATCATATGAAACGGCATGACTTTTTCAGA
