>Addgene plasmid #1351 | pPS2348 | addgene partial sequence | sequence record 126702 | pSinRep5-R 5'-AGAACGAAGGAAGGAGCACA-3'
TGGTTGAAGAACATGAAATTGCCCAGTATTCTTAACCCAACTGCACAGAACAAAAACCGAAACGAAGATA
AATCATGTCGAAAGCTACATATAAGGAACGTGCTGCTACTCATCCTAGTCCTGTTGCTGCCAAGCTATTT
AATATCATGCACGAAAAGCAAACAAACTTGTGTGCTTCATTGGATGTTCGTACCACCAAGGAATTACTGG
AGTTAGTTGAAGCATTAGGTCCCAAAATTTGTTTACTAAAAACACATGTGGATATCTTGACTGATTTTTC
CATGGAGGGCACAGTTAAGCCGCTAAAGGCATTATCCGCCAAGTACAATTTTTTACTCTTCGAAGACAGA
AAATTTGCTGACATTGGTAATACAGTCAAATTGCAGTACTCTGCGGGTGTATACAGAATAGCAGAATGGG
CAGACATTACGAATGCACACGGTGTGGTGGGCCCAGGTATTGTTAGCGGTTTGAAGCAGGCGGCAGAAGA
AGTAACAAAGGAACCTAGAGGCCTTTTGATGTTAGCAGAATTGTCATGCAAGGGCTCCCTATCTACTGGA
GAATATACTAAGGGTACTGTTGACATTGCGAAGAGCGACAAAGATTTTGTTATCGGCTTTATTGCTCAAA
GAGACATGGGTGGAAGAGATGAAGGTTACGATTGGTTGATTATGACACCCGGTGTGGGTTTAGATGACAA
GGGAGACGCATTGGGTCAACAGTATAGAACCGTGGATGATGTGGTCTCTACAGGATCTGACATTATTATT
GTTGGAAGAGGACTATTTGCAAAGGGAAGGGATGCTAAGGTAGAGGGTGAACGTTACAGAAAAGCAGGCT
GGGAAGCATATTTGAGAAGATGCGGCCAGCAAAACTAAAAAACTGTATTATAAGTAAATGCATGTATACT
AAACTCACCAAATTAGAGCTTCAATTTAATTATATCAGGTTATTACCCTATGCGGGGGTGAAATACCGCA
CAGATGCGTTAAGGAGAAAATTACCGCATCAGGGCCCTTCGCCATTCAGGCTGCGCAACTGTTGGGAAGG
GCGATCGGTGCCGGGCTCCTCGCCTATTACCGCCAGCTGGCGAAA
